Addgene plasmid #170098: pGFP-GTAAT
Purpose: deGFP reporter plasmid with GTAAT PAM upstream of p70a promoter
Depositing lab: Chase Beisel. Depositing organization: Helmholtz-Zentrum fuer Infektionsforschung (HZI). Publication: A TXTL-Based Assay to Rapidly Identify PAMs for CRISPR-Cas Systems with Multi-Protein Effector Complexes. Wimmer F, Englert F, Beisel CL. Methods Mol Biol. 2022;2433:391-411. doi: 10.1007/978-1-0716-1998-8_24. PubMed 34985758.
Backbone
  Vector backbone: pBEST
  Backbone size w/o insert (bp): 2400
  Total vector size (bp): 3210
  Modifications to backbone: Insertion of a GTAAT sequence upstream of the promoter driving deGFP expression. Insertion of a unique PacI restriction enzyme recognition site upstream of the degfp gene.
  Vector type: Bacterial Expression, Synthetic Biology
Growth in bacteria
  Bacterial resistance: Ampicillin, 100 μg/mL
  Growth temperature: 30°C
  Growth strain: KL740 cI857+
  Growth instructions: 29°C
  Copy number: High Copy
Gene/Insert
  Gene/Insert name: deGFP
  Species: Synthetic
  Insert size (bp): 678
  Promoter: p70a
  Cloning method: Gibson Cloning
  Sequencing primers: 5′ ACCGCCGCAGAGTGGATGTTTG
Terms and licenses: Academic/Nonprofit Terms; Industry Terms: Not Available to Industry
How to cite: pGFP-GTAAT was a gift from Chase Beisel (Addgene plasmid # 170098 ; http://n2t.net/addgene:170098 ; RRID:Addgene_170098)
