[The description below was written by a language model from this plasmid's Addgene catalogue record and pLannotate feature annotations shown in this document.]
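Description:
pGFP-GTAAT is a small (about 3.2 kb) bacterial expression and synthetic-biology reporter plasmid built on the pBEST backbone. It replicates from a high-copy ColE1/pUC-type origin and is selected with ampicillin through a β-lactamase gene under its native bla promoter. The record lists a host strain carrying the temperature-sensitive lambda cI857 repressor. That choice fits the lambda-derived nature of the p70a promoter, which such a repressor can be expected to keep quiet during propagation.

The payload is deGFP, a synthetic 678 bp EGFP variant, which the automated annotation picks up as an EGFP-family coding sequence. It is expressed from the p70a promoter and translated from a strong bacteriophage T7 gene 10 ribosome binding site. The annotation does not label the promoter itself. It does flag a lambda-homologous segment just upstream of the RBS as a fragment of the lambda O gene, and this probably reflects lambda-derived sequence in the promoter region rather than a functional replication protein. A short tetracycline-resistance fragment downstream of the reporter is a non-functional backbone remnant. Two modifications define the construct: a GTAAT sequence inserted upstream of the promoter, and a unique PacI site placed upstream of the degfp gene.

The GTAAT motif serves as a candidate protospacer-adjacent motif (PAM) next to a target site at the promoter. The associated publication describes a cell-free transcription-translation (TXTL) assay for identifying PAMs of CRISPR-Cas systems with multi-protein effector complexes. In such an assay, recognition of the PAM and binding at the promoter would be read out as a drop in deGFP fluorescence. The two sequence records, from the depositor and from repository sequencing, show the same features and differ only in their numbering start point.
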