Features (pLannotate 1.2.2; 7 found; start..end, strand, type, name):
    355..1215    -  CDS            AmpR: β-lactamase; bla; confers resistance to ampicillin, carbenicillin, and related antibiotics
   1216..1320    -  promoter       AmpR promoter: bla
   1445..1723    +  CDS            O (fragment): VRPO_LAMBD - Protein inferred from homology: Swiss-Prot protein existence level 3. Necessary for the bidirectional replication of DNA. It interacts with the ori (origin of replication) region of the genome during the initiation of replication. From Escherichia phage lambda (Bacteriophage lambda).
   1752..1774    +  RBS            RBS: efficient ribosome binding site from bacteriophage T7 gene 10 (Olins and Rangwala, 1989)
   1784..2455    +  CDS            (3-F)Tyr-EGFP: (3-F)Tyr-EGFP is a basic (constitutively fluorescent) green fluorescent protein published in 2004, derived from Aequorea victoria.
   2495..2626    +  CDS            TcR (fragment): tetracycline efflux protein; tet; confers resistance to tetracycline
   2806..184     -  rep_origin     ori (across the origin): high-copy-number ColE1/pMB1/pBR322/pUC origin of replication
>Addgene plasmid #170098 | pGFP-GTAAT | depositor full sequence | sequence record 329537 | pGFP-GTAAT sequence 3210 bps
CTTGAAGTGGTGGCCTAACTACGGCTACACTAGAAGGACAGTATTTGGTATCTGCGCTCTGCTGAAGCCA
GTTACCTTCGGAAAAAGAGTTGGTAGCTCTTGATCCGGCAAACAAACCACCGCTGGTAGCGGTGGTTTTT
TTGTTTGCAAGCAGCAGATTACGCGCAGAAAAAAAGGATCTCAAGAAGATCCTTTGATCTTTTCTACGGG
GTCTGACGCTCAGTGGAACGAAAACTCACGTTAAGGGATTTTGGTCATGAGATTATCAAAAAGGATCTTC
ACCTAGATCCTTTTAAATTAAAAATGAAGTTTTAAATCAATCTAAAGTATATATGAGTAAACTTGGTCTG
ACAGTTACCAATGCTTAATCAGTGAGGCACCTATCTCAGCGATCTGTCTATTTCGTTCATCCATAGTTGC
CTGACTCCCCGTCGTGTAGATAACTACGATACGGGAGGGCTTACCATCTGGCCCCAGTGCTGCAATGATA
CCGCGAGACCCACGCTCACCGGCTCCAGATTTATCAGCAATAAACCAGCCAGCCGGAAGGGCCGAGCGCA
GAAGTGGTCCTGCAACTTTATCCGCCTCCATCCAGTCTATTAATTGTTGCCGGGAAGCTAGAGTAAGTAG
TTCGCCAGTTAATAGTTTGCGCAACGTTGTTGCCATTGCTACAGGCATCGTGGTGTCACGCTCGTCGTTT
GGTATGGCTTCATTCAGCTCCGGTTCCCAACGATCAAGGCGAGTTACATGATCCCCCATGTTGTGCAAAA
AAGCGGTTAGCTCCTTCGGTCCTCCGATCGTTGTCAGAAGTAAGTTGGCCGCAGTGTTATCACTCATGGT
TATGGCAGCACTGCATAATTCTCTTACTGTCATGCCATCCGTAAGATGCTTTTCTGTGACTGGTGAGTAC
TCAACCAAGTCATTCTGAGAATAGTGTATGCGGCGACCGAGTTGCTCTTGCCCGGCGTCAACACGGGATA
ATACCGCGCCACATAGCAGAACTTTAAAAGTGCTCATCATTGGAAAACGTTCTTCGGGGCGAAAACTCTC
AAGGATCTTACCGCTGTTGAGATCCAGTTCGATGTAACCCACTCGTGCACCCAACTGATCTTCAGCATCT
TTTACTTTCACCAGCGTTTCTGGGTGAGCAAAAACAGGAAGGCAAAATGCCGCAAAAAAGGGAATAAGGG
CGACACGGAAATGTTGAATACTCATACTCTTCCTTTTTCAATATTATTGAAGCATTTATCAGGGTTATTG
TCTCATGAGCGGATACATATTTGAATGTATTTAGAAAAATAAACAAATAGGGGTTCCGCGCACATTTCCC
CGAAAAGTGCCACCTGACGTCTAAGAAACCATTATTATCATGACATTAACCTATAAAAATAGGCGTATCA
CGAGGCCCTTTCGTCTTCAAGAATTCTGGCGAATCCTTTAATTAACTGACCAGCCAGAAAACGACCTTTC
TGTGGTGAAACCGGATGCTGCAATTCAGAGCGCCAGCAAGTGGGGGACAGCAGAAGACCTGACCGCCGCA
GAGTGGATGTTTGACATGGTGAAGACTATCGCACCATCAGCCAGAAAACCGAATTTTGCTGGGTGGGCTA
ACGATATCCGCCTGATGCGTGAACGTGACGGACGTAACCACCGCGACATGTGTGTGCGTAATCGCTGGGC
ATGCTGAGCTAACACCGTGCGTGTTGACAATTTTACCTCTGGCGGTGATAATGGTTGCAGCTAGCAATAA
TTTTGTTTAACTTTAAGAAGGAGATATACCATGGAGCTTTTCACTGGCGTTGTTCCCATCCTGGTCGAGC
TGGACGGCGACGTAAACGGCCACAAGTTCAGCGTGTCCGGCGAGGGCGAGGGCGATGCCACCTACGGCAA
GCTGACCCTGAAGTTCATCTGCACCACCGGCAAGCTGCCCGTGCCCTGGCCCACCCTCGTGACCACCCTG
ACCTACGGCGTGCAGTGCTTCAGCCGCTACCCCGACCACATGAAGCAGCACGACTTCTTCAAGTCCGCCA
TGCCCGAAGGCTACGTCCAGGAGCGCACCATCTTCTTCAAGGACGACGGCAACTACAAGACCCGCGCCGA
GGTGAAGTTCGAGGGCGACACCCTGGTGAACCGCATCGAGCTGAAGGGCATCGACTTCAAGGAGGACGGC
AACATCCTGGGGCACAAGCTGGAGTACAACTACAACAGCCACAACGTCTATATCATGGCCGACAAGCAGA
AGAACGGCATCAAGGTGAACTTCAAGATCCGCCACAACATCGAGGACGGCAGCGTGCAGCTCGCCGACCA
CTACCAGCAGAACACCCCCATCGGCGACGGCCCCGTGCTGCTGCCCGACAACCACTACCTGAGCACCCAG
TCCGCCCTGAGCAAAGACCCCAACGAGAAGCGCGATCACATGGTCCTGCTGGAGTTCGTGACCGCCGCCG
GGATCTAACTCGAGCAAAGCCCGCCGAAAGGCGGGCTTTTCTGTGTCGACCGATGCCCTTGAGAGCCTTC
AACCCAGTCAGCTCCTTCCGGTGGGCGCGGGGCATGACTATCGTCGCCGCACTTATGACTGTCTTCTTTA
TCATGCAACTCGTAGGACAGGTGCCGGCAGCGCTCTTCCGCTTCCTCGCTCACTGACTCGCTGCGCTCGG
TCGTTCGGCTGCGGCGAGCGGTATCAGCTCACTCAAAGGCGGTAATACGGTTATCCACAGAATCAGGGGA
TAACGCAGGAAAGAACATGTGAGCAAAAGGCCAGCAAAAGGCCAGGAACCGTAAAAAGGCCGCGTTGCTG
GCGTTTTTCCATAGGCTCCGCCCCCCTGACGAGCATCACAAAAATCGACGCTCAAGTCAGAGGTGGCGAA
ACCCGACAGGACTATAAAGATACCAGGCGTTTCCCCCTGGAAGCTCCCTCGTGCGCTCTCCTGTTCCGAC
CCTGCCGCTTACCGGATACCTGTCCGCCTTTCTCCCTTCGGGAAGCGTGGCGCTTTCTCAATGCTCACGC
TGTAGGTATCTCAGTTCGGTGTAGGTCGTTCGCTCCAAGCTGGGCTGTGTGCACGAACCCCCCGTTCAGC
CCGACCGCTGCGCCTTATCCGGTAACTATCGTCTTGAGTCCAACCCGGTAAGACACGACTTATCGCCACT
GGCAGCAGCCACTGGTAACAGGATTAGCAGAGCGAGGTATGTAGGCGGTGCTACAGAGTT
