Features (pLannotate 1.2.2; 7 found; start..end, strand, type, name):
    227..358     +  CDS            TcR (fragment): tetracycline efflux protein; tet; confers resistance to tetracycline
    538..1126    -  rep_origin     ori: high-copy-number ColE1/pMB1/pBR322/pUC origin of replication
   1297..2157    -  CDS            AmpR: β-lactamase; bla; confers resistance to ampicillin, carbenicillin, and related antibiotics
   2158..2262    -  promoter       AmpR promoter: bla
   2387..2665    +  CDS            O (fragment): VRPO_LAMBD - Protein inferred from homology: Swiss-Prot protein existence level 3. Necessary for the bidirectional replication of DNA. It interacts with the ori (origin of replication) region of the genome during the initiation of replication. From Escherichia phage lambda (Bacteriophage lambda).
   2694..2716    +  RBS            RBS: efficient ribosome binding site from bacteriophage T7 gene 10 (Olins and Rangwala, 1989)
   2726..187     +  CDS            (3-F)Tyr-EGFP (across the origin): (3-F)Tyr-EGFP is a basic (constitutively fluorescent) green fluorescent protein published in 2004, derived from Aequorea victoria.
>Addgene plasmid #170098 | pGFP-GTAAT | addgene full sequence | sequence record 342946 | Addgene NGS Result
CCGCCACAACATCGAGGACGGCAGCGTGCAGCTCGCCGACCACTACCAGCAGAACACCCCCATCGGCGAC
GGCCCCGTGCTGCTGCCCGACAACCACTACCTGAGCACCCAGTCCGCCCTGAGCAAAGACCCCAACGAGA
AGCGCGATCACATGGTCCTGCTGGAGTTCGTGACCGCCGCCGGGATCTAACTCGAGCAAAGCCCGCCGAA
AGGCGGGCTTTTCTGTGTCGACCGATGCCCTTGAGAGCCTTCAACCCAGTCAGCTCCTTCCGGTGGGCGC
GGGGCATGACTATCGTCGCCGCACTTATGACTGTCTTCTTTATCATGCAACTCGTAGGACAGGTGCCGGC
AGCGCTCTTCCGCTTCCTCGCTCACTGACTCGCTGCGCTCGGTCGTTCGGCTGCGGCGAGCGGTATCAGC
TCACTCAAAGGCGGTAATACGGTTATCCACAGAATCAGGGGATAACGCAGGAAAGAACATGTGAGCAAAA
GGCCAGCAAAAGGCCAGGAACCGTAAAAAGGCCGCGTTGCTGGCGTTTTTCCATAGGCTCCGCCCCCCTG
ACGAGCATCACAAAAATCGACGCTCAAGTCAGAGGTGGCGAAACCCGACAGGACTATAAAGATACCAGGC
GTTTCCCCCTGGAAGCTCCCTCGTGCGCTCTCCTGTTCCGACCCTGCCGCTTACCGGATACCTGTCCGCC
TTTCTCCCTTCGGGAAGCGTGGCGCTTTCTCATAGCTCACGCTGTAGGTATCTCAGTTCGGTGTAGGTCG
TTCGCTCCAAGCTGGGCTGTGTGCACGAACCCCCCGTTCAGCCCGACCGCTGCGCCTTATCCGGTAACTA
TCGTCTTGAGTCCAACCCGGTAAGACACGACTTATCGCCACTGGCAGCAGCCACTGGTAACAGGATTAGC
AGAGCGAGGTATGTAGGCGGTGCTACAGAGTTCTTGAAGTGGTGGCCTAACTACGGCTACACTAGAAGAA
CAGTATTTGGTATCTGCGCTCTGCTGAAGCCAGTTACCTTCGGAAAAAGAGTTGGTAGCTCTTGATCCGG
CAAACAAACCACCGCTGGTAGCGGTGGTTTTTTTGTTTGCAAGCAGCAGATTACGCGCAGAAAAAAAGGA
TCTCAAGAAGATCCTTTGATCTTTTCTACGGGGTCTGACGCTCAGTGGAACGAAAACTCACGTTAAGGGA
TTTTGGTCATGAGATTATCAAAAAGGATCTTCACCTAGATCCTTTTAAATTAAAAATGAAGTTTTAAATC
AATCTAAAGTATATATGAGTAAACTTGGTCTGACAGTTACCAATGCTTAATCAGTGAGGCACCTATCTCA
GCGATCTGTCTATTTCGTTCATCCATAGTTGCCTGACTCCCCGTCGTGTAGATAACTACGATACGGGAGG
GCTTACCATCTGGCCCCAGTGCTGCAATGATACCGCGAGACCCACGCTCACCGGCTCCAGATTTATCAGC
AATAAACCAGCCAGCCGGAAGGGCCGAGCGCAGAAGTGGTCCTGCAACTTTATCCGCCTCCATCCAGTCT
ATTAATTGTTGCCGGGAAGCTAGAGTAAGTAGTTCGCCAGTTAATAGTTTGCGCAACGTTGTTGCCATTG
CTACAGGCATCGTGGTGTCACGCTCGTCGTTTGGTATGGCTTCATTCAGCTCCGGTTCCCAACGATCAAG
GCGAGTTACATGATCCCCCATGTTGTGCAAAAAAGCGGTTAGCTCCTTCGGTCCTCCGATCGTTGTCAGA
AGTAAGTTGGCCGCAGTGTTATCACTCATGGTTATGGCAGCACTGCATAATTCTCTTACTGTCATGCCAT
CCGTAAGATGCTTTTCTGTGACTGGTGAGTACTCAACCAAGTCATTCTGAGAATAGTGTATGCGGCGACC
GAGTTGCTCTTGCCCGGCGTCAACACGGGATAATACCGCGCCACATAGCAGAACTTTAAAAGTGCTCATC
ATTGGAAAACGTTCTTCGGGGCGAAAACTCTCAAGGATCTTACCGCTGTTGAGATCCAGTTCGATGTAAC
CCACTCGTGCACCCAACTGATCTTCAGCATCTTTTACTTTCACCAGCGTTTCTGGGTGAGCAAAAACAGG
AAGGCAAAATGCCGCAAAAAAGGGAATAAGGGCGACACGGAAATGTTGAATACTCATACTCTTCCTTTTT
CAATATTATTGAAGCATTTATCAGGGTTATTGTCTCATGAGCGGATACATATTTGAATGTATTTAGAAAA
ATAAACAAATAGGGGTTCCGCGCACATTTCCCCGAAAAGTGCCACCTGACGTCTAAGAAACCATTATTAT
CATGACATTAACCTATAAAAATAGGCGTATCACGAGGCCCTTTCGTCTTCAAGAATTCTGGCGAATCCTT
TAATTAACTGACCAGCCAGAAAACGACCTTTCTGTGGTGAAACCGGATGCTGCAATTCAGAGCGCCAGCA
AGTGGGGGACAGCAGAAGACCTGACCGCCGCAGAGTGGATGTTTGACATGGTGAAGACTATCGCACCATC
AGCCAGAAAACCGAATTTTGCTGGGTGGGCTAACGATATCCGCCTGATGCGTGAACGTGACGGACGTAAC
CACCGCGACATGTGTGTGCGTAATCGCTGGGCATGCTGAGCTAACACCGTGCGTGTTGACAATTTTACCT
CTGGCGGTGATAATGGTTGCAGCTAGCAATAATTTTGTTTAACTTTAAGAAGGAGATATACCATGGAGCT
TTTCACTGGCGTTGTTCCCATCCTGGTCGAGCTGGACGGCGACGTAAACGGCCACAAGTTCAGCGTGTCC
GGCGAGGGCGAGGGCGATGCCACCTACGGCAAGCTGACCCTGAAGTTCATCTGCACCACCGGCAAGCTGC
CCGTGCCCTGGCCCACCCTCGTGACCACCCTGACCTACGGCGTGCAGTGCTTCAGCCGCTACCCCGACCA
CATGAAGCAGCACGACTTCTTCAAGTCCGCCATGCCCGAAGGCTACGTCCAGGAGCGCACCATCTTCTTC
AAGGACGACGGCAACTACAAGACCCGCGCCGAGGTGAAGTTCGAGGGCGACACCCTGGTGAACCGCATCG
AGCTGAAGGGCATCGACTTCAAGGAGGACGGCAACATCCTGGGGCACAAGCTGGAGTACAACTACAACAG
CCACAACGTCTATATCATGGCCGACAAGCAGAAGAACGGCATCAAGGTGAACTTCAAGAT
